>Addgene plasmid #203362 | Vps4p_L7C_A43C | addgene full sequence | sequence record 402887 | Addgene NGS Result
TTGAGATCCTTTTTTTCTGCGCGTAATCTGCTGCTTGCAAACAAAAAAACCACCGCTACCAGCGGTGGTT
TGTTTGCCGGATCAAGAGCTACCAACTCTTTTTCCGAAGGTAACTGGCTTCAGCAGAGCGCAGATACCAA
ATACTGTCCTTCTAGTGTAGCCGTAGTTAGGCCACCACTTCAAGAACTCTGTAGCACCGCCTACATACCT
CGCTCTGCTAATCCTGTTACCAGTGGCTGCTGCCAGTGGCGATAAGTCGTGTCTTACCGGGTTGGACTCA
AGACGATAGTTACCGGATAAGGCGCAGCGGTCGGGCTGAACGGGGGGTTCGTGCACACAGCCCAGCTTGG
AGCGAACGACCTACACCGAACTGAGATACCTACAGCGTGAGCTATGAGAAAGCGCCACGCTTCCCGAAGG
GAGAAAGGCGGACAGGTATCCGGTAAGCGGCAGGGTCGGAACAGGAGAGCGCACGAGGGAGCTTCCAGGG
GGAAACGCCTGGTATCTTTATAGTCCTGTCGGGTTTCGCCACCTCTGACTTGAGCGTCGATTTTTGTGAT
GCTCGTCAGGGGGGCGGAGCCTATGGAAAAACGCCAGCAACGCGGCCTTTTTACGGTTCCTGGCCTTTTG
CTGGCCTTTTGCTCACATGTTCTTTCCTGCGTTATCCCCTGATTCTGTGGATAACCGTATTACCGCCTTT
GAGTGAGCTGATACCGCTCGCCGCAGCCGAACGACCGAGCGCAGCGAGTCAGTGAGCGAGGAAGCGGAAG
AGCGCCTGATGCGGTATTTTCTCCTTACGCATCTGTGCGGTATTTCACACCGCAATGGTGCACTCTCAGT
ACAATCTGCTCTGATGCCGCATAGTTAAGCCAGTATACACTCCGCTATCGCTACGTGACTGGGTCATGGC
TGCGCCCCGACACCCGCCAACACCCGCTGACGCGCCCTGACGGGCTTGTCTGCTCCCGGCATCCGCTTAC
AGACAAGCTGTGACCGTCTCCGGGAGCTGCATGTGTCAGAGGTTTTCACCGTCATCACCGAAACGCGCGA
GGCAGCTGCGGTAAAGCTCATCAGCGTGGTCGTGAAGCGATTCACAGATGTCTGCCTGTTCATCCGCGTC
CAGCTCGTTGAGTTTCTCCAGAAGCGTTAATGTCTGGCTTCTGATAAAGCGGGCCATGTTAAGGGCGGTT
TTTTCCTGTTTGGTCACTGATGCCTCCGTGTAAGGGGGATTTCTGTTCATGGGGGTAATGATACCGATGA
AACGAGAGAGGATGCTCACGATACGGGTTACTGATGATGAACATGCCCGGTTACTGGAACGTTGTGAGGG
TAAACAACTGGCGGTATGGATGCGGCGGGACCAGAGAAAAATCACTCAGGGTCAATGCCAGCGCTTCGTT
AATACAGATGTAGGTGTTCCACAGGGTAGCCAGCAGCATCCTGCGATGCAGATCCGGAACATAATGGTGC
AGGGCGCTGACTTCCGCGTTTCCAGACTTTACGAAACACGGAAACCGAAGACCATTCATGTTGTTGCTCA
GGTCGCAGACGTTTTGCAGCAGCAGTCGCTTCACGTTCGCTCGCGTATCGGTGATTCATTCTGCTAACCA
GTAAGGCAACCCCGCCAGCCTAGCCGGGTCCTCAACGACAGGAGCACGATCATGCGCACCCGTGGCCAGG
ACCCAACGCTGCCCGAGATGCGCCGCGTGCGGCTGCTGGAGATGGCGGACGCGATGGATATGTTCTGCCA
AGGGTTGGTTTGCGCATTCACAGTTCTCCGCAAGAATTGATTGGCTCCAATTCTTGGAGTGGTGAATCCG
TTAGCGAGGTGCCGCCGGCTTCCATTCAGGTCGAGGTGGCCCGGCTCCATGCACCGCGACGCAACGCGGG
GAGGCAGACAAGGTATAGGGCGGCGCCTACAATCCATGCCAACCCGTTCCATGTGCTCGCCGAGGCGGCA
TAAATCGCCGTGACGATCAGCGGTCCAATGATCGAAGTTAGGCTGGTAAGAGCCGCGAGCGATCCTTGAA
GCTGTCCCTGATGGTCGTCATCTACCTGCCTGGACAGCATGGCCTGCAACGCGGGCATCCCGATGCCGCC
GGAAGCGAGAAGAATCATAATGGGGAAGGCCATCCAGCCTCGCGTCGCGAACGCCAGCAAGACGTAGCCC
AGCGCGTCGGCCGCCATGCCGGCGATAATGGCCTGCTTCTCGCCGAAACGTTTGGTGGCGGGACCAGTGA
CGAAGGCTTGAGCGAGGGCGTGCAAGATTCCGAATACCGCAAGCGACAGGCCGATCATCGTCGCGCTCCA
GCGAAAGCGGTCCTCGCCGAAAATGACCCAGAGCGCTGCCGGCACCTGTCCTACGAGTTGCATGATAAAG
AAGACAGTCATAAGTGCGGCGACGATAGTCATGCCCCGCGCCCACCGGAAGGAGCTGACTGGGTTGAAGG
CTCTCAAGGGCATCGGTCGAGATCCCGGTGCCTAATGAGTGAGCTAACTTACATTAATTGCGTTGCGCTC
ACTGCCCGCTTTCCAGTCGGGAAACCTGTCGTGCCAGCTGCATTAATGAATCGGCCAACGCGCGGGGAGA
GGCGGTTTGCGTATTGGGCGCCAGGGTGGTTTTTCTTTTCACCAGTGAGACGGGCAACAGCTGATTGCCC
TTCACCGCCTGGCCCTGAGAGAGTTGCAGCAAGCGGTCCACGCTGGTTTGCCCCAGCAGGCGAAAATCCT
GTTTGATGGTGGTTAACGGCGGGATATAACATGAGCTGTCTTCGGTATCGTCGTATCCCACTACCGAGAT
ATCCGCACCAACGCGCAGCCCGGACTCGGTAATGGCGCGCATTGCGCCCAGCGCCATCTGATCGTTGGCA
ACCAGCATCGCAGTGGGAACGATGCCCTCATTCAGCATTTGCATGGTTTGTTGAAAACCGGACATGGCAC
TCCAGTCGCCTTCCCGTTCCGCTATCGGCTGAATTTGATTGCGAGTGAGATATTTATGCCAGCCAGCCAG
ACGCAGACGCGCCGAGACAGAACTTAATGGGCCCGCTAACAGCGCGATTTGCTGGTGACCCAATGCGACC
AGATGCTCCACGCCCAGTCGCGTACCGTCTTCATGGGAGAAAATAATACTGTTGATGGGTGTCTGGTCAG
AGACATCAAGAAATAACGCCGGAACATTAGTGCAGGCAGCTTCCACAGCAATGGCATCCTGGTCATCCAG
CGGATAGTTAATGATCAGCCCACTGACGCGTTGCGCGAGAAGATTGTGCACCGCCGCTTTACAGGCTTCG
ACGCCGCTTCGTTCTACCATCGACACCACCACGCTGGCACCCAGTTGATCGGCGCGAGATTTAATCGCCG
CGACAATTTGCGACGGCGCGTGCAGGGCCAGACTGGAGGTGGCAACGCCAATCAGCAACGACTGTTTGCC
CGCCAGTTGTTGTGCCACGCGGTTGGGAATGTAATTCAGCTCCGCCATCGCCGCTTCCACTTTTTCCCGC
GTTTTCGCAGAAACGTGGCTGGCCTGGTTCACCACGCGGGAAACGGTCTGATAAGAGACACCGGCATACT
CTGCGACATCGTATAACGTTACTGGTTTCACATTCACCACCCTGAATTGACTCTCTTCCGGGCGCTATCA
TGCCATACCGCGAAAGGTTTTGCGCCATTCGATGGTGTCCGGGATCTCGACGCTCTCCCTTATGCGACTC
CTGCATTAGGAAGCAGCCCAGTAGTAGGTTGAGGCCGTTGAGCACCGCCGCCGCAAGGAATGGTGCATGC
AAGGAGATGGCGCCCAACAGTCCCCCGGCCACGGGGCCTGCCACCATACCCACGCCGAAACAAGCGCTCA
TGAGCCCGAAGTGGCGAGCCCGATCTTCCCCATCGGTGATGTCGGCGATATAGGCGCCAGCAACCGCACC
TGTGGCGCCGGTGATGCCGGCCACGATGCGTCCGGCGTAGAGGATCGAGATCTCGATCCCGCGAAATTAA
TACGACTCACTATAGGGGAATTGTGAGCGGATAACAATTCCCCTCTAGAAATAATTTTGTTTAACTTTAA
GAAGGAGATATACATATGCATCATCACCATCACCATGGTAAGCCTATCCCTAACCCTCTCCTCGGTCTCG
ATTCTACGGAAAACCTGTATTTTCAGGGAATGAGCACGGGAGATTTTTGTACTAAGGGAATAGAACTGGT
TCAAAAGGCCATTGACCTGGACACAGCCACGCAGTATGAGGAGGCGTATACAGCATACTATAACGGATTA
GATTATTTGATGTTGTGTTTGAAATACGAGAAAAACCCTAAGTCGAAGGATTTGATAAGAGCGAAGTTTA
CAGAGTATCTAAACCGTGCAGAGCAGTTGAAAAAGCACTTGGAAAGTGAAGAGGCAAACGCGGCAAAGAA
ATCTCCTAGCGCTGGTAGTGGTTCCAACGGTGGTAATAAGAAAATCTCTCAGGAAGAGGGTGAGGATAAT
GGTGGAGAAGACAACAAAAAGCTAAGAGGTGCCTTATCGAGTGCTATTTTGTCTGAGAAGCCCAATGTTA
AGTGGGAAGACGTGGCTGGACTGGAAGGAGCCAAAGAGGCCCTTAAAGAAGCCGTTATTTTACCTGTCAA
GTTCCCACATTTGTTCAAAGGTAACCGTAAGCCCACTTCGGGAATCTTATTGTACGGACCACCAGGTACA
GGTAAATCATATTTGGCAAAAGCAGTGGCCACCGAGGCCAATTCTACCTTTTTCAGTGTTAGTTCCAGTG
ATTTGGTTTCTAAGTGGATGGGTGAATCTGAAAAACTTGTCAAACAGTTATTTGCGATGGCAAGAGAAAA
TAAACCTTCTATTATTTTTATAGATGAAGTGGATGCGCTAACAGGTACCAGAGGAGAAGGAGAGAGCGAA
GCAAGTAGAAGAATTAAAACAGAATTATTGGTACAAATGAATGGTGTTGGGAATGACTCCCAAGGTGTTT
TGGTCCTTGGCGCAACAAATATCCCATGGCAACTGGACAGTGCCATCAGGAGAAGATTTGAAAGAAGAAT
ATATATACCATTACCAGATTTGGCGGCAAGAACCACCATGTTCGAGATTAACGTCGGCGACACTCCATGC
GTATTGACCAAGGAAGATTATAGAACTTTAGGTGCAATGACTGAAGGTTATTCCGGGAGTGATATTGCTG
TAGTGGTGAAAGATGCGCTAATGCAACCGATAAGAAAAATTCAAAGCGCGACACATTTCAAAGATGTCTC
TACGGAGGACGACGAAACAAGAAAACTAACACCATGCTCTCCAGGTGATGATGGCGCCATCGAGATGAGT
TGGACGGATATTGAAGCTGATGAATTAAAAGAACCAGATCTCACCATAAAGGATTTCTTAAAGGCTATCA
AATCGACGAGACCTACCGTGAATGAGGATGACTTGCTGAAGCAAGAACAGTTCACTAGAGATTTTGGTCA
AGAAGGTAACTAGCATATGAAGGGCGAGCTCAGATCCGGCTGCTAACAAAGCCCGAAAGGAAGCTGAGTT
GGCTGCTGCCACCGCTGAGCAATAACTAGCATAACCCCTTGGGGCCTCTAAACGGGTCTTGAGGGGTTTT
TTGCTGAAAGGAGGAACTATATCCGGATATCCCGCAAGAGGCCCGGCAGTACCGGCATAACCAAGCCTAT
GCCTACAGCATCCAGGGTGACGGTGCCGAGGATGACGATGAGCGCATTGTTAGATTTCATACACGGTGCC
TGACTGCGTTAGCAATTTAACTGTGATAAACTACCGCATTAAAGCTAGCTTATCGATGATAAGCTGTCAA
ACATGAGAATTAATTCTTGAAGACGAAAGGGCCTCGTGATACGCCTATTTTTATAGGTTAATGTCATGAT
AATAATGGTTTCTTAGACGTCAGGTGGCACTTTTCGGGGAAATGTGCGCGGAACCCCTATTTGTTTATTT
TTCTAAATACATTCAAATATGTATCCGCTCATGAGACAATAACCCTGATAAATGCTTCAATAATATTGAA
AAAGGAAGAGTATGAGTATTCAACATTTCCGTGTCGCCCTTATTCCCTTTTTTGCGGCATTTTGCCTTCC
TGTTTTTGCTCACCCAGAAACGCTGGTGAAAGTAAAAGATGCTGAAGATCAGTTGGGTGCACGAGTGGGT
TACATCGAACTGGATCTCAACAGCGGTAAGATCCTTGAGAGTTTTCGCCCCGAAGAACGTTTTCCAATGA
TGAGCACTTTTAAAGTTCTGCTATGTGGCGCGGTATTATCCCGTGTTGACGCCGGGCAAGAGCAACTCGG
TCGCCGCATACACTATTCTCAGAATGACTTGGTTGAGTACTCACCAGTCACAGAAAAGCATCTTACGGAT
GGCATGACAGTAAGAGAATTATGCAGTGCTGCCATAACCATGAGTGATAACACTGCGGCCAACTTACTTC
TGACAACGATCGGAGGACCGAAGGAGCTAACCGCTTTTTTGCACAACATGGGGGATCATGTAACTCGCCT
TGATCGTTGGGAACCGGAGCTGAATGAAGCCATACCAAACGACGAGCGTGACACCACGATGCCTGCAGCA
ATGGCAACAACGTTGCGCAAACTATTAACTGGCGAACTACTTACTCTAGCTTCCCGGCAACAATTAATAG
ACTGGATGGAGGCGGATAAAGTTGCAGGACCACTTCTGCGCTCGGCCCTTCCGGCTGGCTGGTTTATTGC
TGATAAATCTGGAGCCGGTGAGCGTGGGTCTCGCGGTATCATTGCAGCACTGGGGCCAGATGGTAAGCCC
TCCCGTATCGTAGTTATCTACACGACGGGGAGTCAGGCAACTATGGATGAACGAAATAGACAGATCGCTG
AGATAGGTGCCTCACTGATTAAGCATTGGTAACTGTCAGACCAAGTTTACTCATATATACTTTAGATTGA
TTTAAAACTTCATTTTTAATTTAAAAGGATCTAGGTGAAGATCCTTTTTGATAATCTCATGACCAAAATC
CCTTAACGTGAGTTTTCGTTCCACTGAGCGTCAGACCCCGTAGAAAAGATCAAAGGATCTTC
Features (pLannotate 1.2.2; 21 found; start..end, strand, type, name):
      1..589     +  rep_origin     ori: high-copy-number ColE1/pMB1/pBR322/pUC origin of replication
    775..914     -  misc_feature   bom: basis of mobility region from pBR322
   1016..1207    -  CDS            rop: Rop protein, which maintains plasmids at low copy number; rop
   1224..1604    +  CDS            YPB1_ECOLX: Protein predicted: Swiss-Prot protein existence level 4. From Escherichia coli.
   1846..2470    -  CDS            TcR (fragment): tetracycline efflux protein; tet; confers resistance to tetracycline
   2485..2506    -  protein_bind   CAP binding site: CAP binding activates transcription in the presence of cAMP. E. coli catabolite activator protein
   2519..3601    -  CDS            lacI: lac repressor; lacI; The lac repressor binds to the lac operator to inhibit transcription in E. coli. This inhibition can be relieved by adding lactose or isopropyl-β-D-thiogalactopyranoside (IPTG).
   3602..3679    -  promoter       lacI promoter: lacI
   3687..3966    -  CDS            TcR (fragment): tetracycline efflux protein; tet; confers resistance to tetracycline
   3988..4006    +  promoter       T7 promoter: promoter for bacteriophage T7 RNA polymerase
   4007..4031    +  protein_bind   lac operator: The lac repressor binds to the lac operator to inhibit transcription in E. coli. This inhibition can be relieved by adding lactose or isopropyl-β-D-thiogalactopyranoside (IPTG). lac repressor encoded by lacI
   4046..4068    +  RBS            RBS: efficient ribosome binding site from bacteriophage T7 gene 10 (Olins and Rangwala, 1989)
   4097..4138    +  CDS            V5 tag: epitope tag from simian virus 5
   4139..4158    +  CDS            TEV site (fragment): tobacco etch virus (TEV) protease recognition and cleavage site
   4160..5470    +  CDS            VPS4: VPS4_YEAST - Also known as CSC1, DID6, END13, GRD13, VPL4, VPT10. Experimental evidence at protein level: Swiss-Prot protein existence level 1. Involved in the transport of biosynthetic membrane proteins from the prevacuolar/endosomal compartment to the vacuole. Required for multivesicular body (MVB) protein sorting. Catalyzes the ATP-dependent dissociation of class E VPS proteins from endosomal membranes, such as the disassembly of the ESCRT-III complex. From Saccharomyces cerevisiae (strain ATCC 204508 / S288c) (Baker's yeast).
   5499..5548    +  CDS            SET1 (fragment): solubility-enhancement tag derived from T7 phage gene 10B
   5556..5603    +  terminator     T7 terminator: transcription terminator for bacteriophage T7 RNA polymerase
   5626..5730    -  CDS            TcR (fragment): tetracycline efflux protein; tet; confers resistance to tetracycline
   5787..5810    -  promoter       tet promoter (fragment): E. coli promoter for tetracycline efflux protein gene
   5927..6031    +  promoter       AmpR promoter: bla
   6032..6892    +  CDS            AmpR: β-lactamase; bla; confers resistance to ampicillin, carbenicillin, and related antibiotics
