[The description below was written by a language model from this plasmid's Addgene catalogue record and pLannotate feature annotations shown in this document.]
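Description:
Vps4p_L7C_A43C is a bacterial expression plasmid of about 7.1 kb, built on the pET151 backbone, that produces a double-cysteine variant of the Saccharomyces cerevisiae AAA+ ATPase Vps4. It replicates in E. coli from a ColE1/pBR322-type origin. The backbone also carries the bom region and the rop gene, which normally holds copy number down, although the catalogue lists copy number as unknown. Selection is by ampicillin through the β-lactamase (AmpR) gene and its own promoter. Several short tetracycline-resistance fragments and a partial tet promoter are annotated, but these are non-functional remnants of the pBR322 lineage.

The expression cassette follows the standard pET design. A T7 promoter is followed directly by a lac operator, which is the element the catalogue lists as "lacO" in its promoter field, and then by the T7 gene 10 ribosome binding site. A lacI gene on the plasmid supplies repressor, so transcription depends on T7 RNA polymerase from the host and is induced with IPTG. The open reading frame begins with a backbone-encoded N-terminal leader that the catalogue describes as 6xHis-TEV. The feature table annotates a V5 epitope and a TEV protease site in this region but does not call the His tag separately. The leader allows affinity purification and later removal of the tag by TEV cleavage. The 1.3 kb VPS4 coding sequence follows, and a T7 terminator closes the cassette. A short annotated fragment between the insert and the terminator appears to be backbone sequence.

The insert carries the L7C and A43C substitutions, and the stated purpose is a Vps4 with a stabilized MIT domain. Paired cysteines would be consistent with an engineered disulfide, but the record does not say so. The associated study concerns substrate recruitment by Vps4 and its release from autoinhibition, so the plasmid is suited to making recombinant protein for biochemical and structural work.
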