Addgene plasmid #203362: Vps4p_L7C_A43C
Purpose: Vps4 with stabilized MIT domain
Depositing lab: Chris Hill. Depositing organization: University of Utah. Publication: Substrate binding and coupled mechanisms of Vps4p substrate recruitment and release from autoinhibition. Wienkers H, Han H, Whitby F, Hill CP. Sci Rep. 2025 Jul 11;15(1):25024. doi: 10.1038/s41598-025-08418-z. PubMed 40646008.
Backbone
  Vector backbone: pET151
  Backbone size w/o insert (bp): 5751
  Total vector size (bp): 7065
  Vector type: Bacterial Expression
Growth in bacteria
  Bacterial resistance: Ampicillin, 100 μg/mL
  Growth temperature: 37°C
  Growth strain: DH5alpha
  Copy number: Unknown
Gene/Insert
  Gene/Insert name: Vps4
  Species: S. cerevisiae (budding yeast)
  Insert size (bp): 1314
  Mutation: L7C and A43C
  Promoter: lacO
  Tag / fusion protein: 6x-HIS-TEV (N terminal on backbone)
  Cloning method: Unknown
  Sequencing primers: 5′ T7; 3′ T7 REV
Terms and licenses: Academic/Nonprofit Terms; Industry Terms: Not Available to Industry
How to cite: Vps4p_L7C_A43C was a gift from Chris Hill (Addgene plasmid # 203362 ; http://n2t.net/addgene:203362 ; RRID:Addgene_203362)
